Addgene plasmid #72053: Unc5b.z-AP-His
Purpose: Expresses the extracellular region of the Unc5B, isoform z protein, C-terminally fused to alkaline phosphatase + 6X histidine tag.
Depositing lab: Woj Wojtowicz. Depositing organization: University of California, Berkeley. Publication: An extracellular biochemical screen reveals that FLRTs and Unc5s mediate neuronal subtype recognition in the retina. Visser JJ, Cheng Y, Perry SC, Chastain AB, Parsa B, Masri SS, Ray TA, Kay JN, Wojtowicz WM. Elife. 2015 Dec 3;4. pii: e08149. doi: 10.7554/eLife.08149. PubMed 26633812.
Backbone
  Vector backbone: pCMVi-SV40ori
  Vector type: Mammalian Expression
Growth in bacteria
  Bacterial resistance: Ampicillin, 100 μg/mL
  Growth temperature: 37°C
  Growth strain: DH5alpha
  Copy number: High Copy
Gene/Insert
  Gene/Insert name: Unc5b.z (alt names: Unc5B, isoform z; Unc5h2; NCBI gene ID 107449)
  Species: M. musculus (mouse)
  Insert size (bp): 1095
  Entrez Gene: Unc5b (a.k.a. 6330415E02Rik, A630020F16, D10Bwg0792e, Unc5h2)
  Promoter: CMV
  Tag / fusion protein: AP-His (C terminal on backbone)
  Cloning method: Restriction Enzyme; 5′ cloning site NotI (not destroyed); 3′ cloning site SpeI (not destroyed)
  Sequencing primers: 5′ GTCAGAGGTAACTCCCGTTGC; 3′ GAGGTTCTTGGCGGCTGTC
Terms and licenses: Academic/Nonprofit Terms; Industry Terms: Not Available to Industry
Depositor comments: Unc5b.z is missing exon 8.
How to cite: Unc5b.z-AP-His was a gift from Woj Wojtowicz (Addgene plasmid # 72053 ; http://n2t.net/addgene:72053 ; RRID:Addgene_72053)
