[The description below was written by a language model from this plasmid's Addgene catalogue record and pLannotate feature annotations shown in this document.]
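Description:
Unc5b.z-AP-His is a 7.6 kb mammalian expression plasmid built on the pCMVi-SV40ori backbone and designed to produce a secreted, soluble form of a mouse netrin receptor ectodomain. It is maintained in E. coli as a high-copy plasmid through a ColE1/pUC-type origin with ampicillin selection (β-lactamase under its own promoter). The annotation also picks up an f1 phage origin and small remnants of rop, bom and lacZα, which are backbone leftovers rather than functional parts. An SV40 enhancer/early promoter region is present; it contains the SV40 origin implied by the backbone name and would allow episomal amplification in cells expressing large T antigen. No mammalian selection marker is annotated, consistent with transient transfection.

The expression cassette consists of the human CMV immediate early enhancer and promoter followed by CMV intron A, which boosts transcript processing and expression. Downstream lies a roughly 1.1 kb fragment encoding the extracellular region of mouse Unc5b (Unc5h2), cloned between retained NotI and SpeI sites. The depositor notes that this "z" isoform lacks exon 8. The ectodomain is fused in frame at its C-terminus to human placental secreted alkaline phosphatase and a 6X histidine tag supplied by the backbone, and the cassette ends in an SV40 polyadenylation signal. The His tag is recorded in the catalogue fields but is not separately annotated in the feature table.

The AP moiety provides an enzymatic readout for detecting binding, and the His tag allows capture or purification. The associated work used such fusions in an extracellular biochemical screen for receptor-ligand interactions, including those between FLRTs and Unc5s in the retina.
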