Features (pLannotate 1.2.2; 14 found; start..end, strand, type, name):
     25..408     +  enhancer       CMV enhancer: human cytomegalovirus immediate early enhancer
    410..609     +  promoter       CMV promoter: human cytomegalovirus (CMV) immediate early promoter
    748..1573    +  intron         CMV intron A: human cytomegalovirus intron A (Chapman et al., 1991)
   1610..2713    +  CDS            Unc5b (fragment): UNC5B_MOUSE - Also known as Unc5h2. Experimental evidence at protein level: Swiss-Prot protein existence level 1. Receptor for netrin required for axon guidance. Mediates axon repulsion of neuronal growth cones in the developing nervous system upon ligand binding. Axon repulsion in growth cones may be caused by its association with DCC that may trigger signaling for repulsion (By similarity). Functions as netrin receptor that negatively regulates vascular branching during angiogenesis (PubMed:15510105). Mediates retraction of tip cell filopodia on endothelial growth cones in response to netrin
   2723..4174    +  CDS            SEAP: secreted alkaline phosphatase from human placenta The natural enzyme has a C-terminal transmembrane sequence that is replaced by a GPI anchor.
   4233..4354    +  polyA_signal   SV40 poly(A) signal: SV40 polyadenylation signal
   4563..5151    -  rep_origin     ori: high-copy-number ColE1/pMB1/pBR322/pUC origin of replication
   5322..6182    -  CDS            AmpR: β-lactamase; bla; confers resistance to ampicillin, carbenicillin, and related antibiotics
   6183..6287    -  promoter       AmpR promoter: bla
   6382..6417    +  CDS            rop (fragment): Rop protein, which maintains plasmids at low copy number; rop
   6440..6770    +  promoter       SV40 promoter: SV40 enhancer and early promoter
   6893..6992    +  misc_feature   bom (fragment): basis of mobility region from pBR322
   7020..7448    -  rep_origin     f1 ori (sequence partly withheld): f1 bacteriophage origin of replication; arrow indicates direction of (+) strand synthesis
   7452..7609    -  CDS            lacZα (fragment): LacZα fragment of β-galactosidase; lacZ fragment
>Addgene plasmid #72053 | Unc5b.z-AP-His | depositor full sequence | sequence record 131239 | Full Sequence
GTCGAGGTCTCGACGGTATCGATTGACATTGATTATTGACTAGCTAGTTATTAATAGTAATCAATTACGG
GGTCATTAGTTCATAGCCCATATATGGAGTTCCGCGTTACATAACTTACGGTAAATGGCCCGCCTGGCTG
ACCGCCCAACGACCCCCGCCCATTGACGTCAATAATGACGTATGTTCCCATAGTAACGCCAATAGGGACT
TTCCATTGACGTCAATGGGTGGAGTATTTACGGTAAACTGCCCACTTGGCAGTACATCAAGTGTATCATA
TGCCAAGTCCGCCCCCTATTGACGTCAATGACGGTAAATGGCCCGCCTGGCATTATGCCCAGTACATGAC
CTTACGGGACTTTCCTACTTGGCAGTACATCTACGTATTAGTCATCGCTATTACCATGGTGATGCGGTTT
TGGCAGTACACCAATGGGCGTGGATAGCGGTTTGACTCACGGGGATTTCCAAGTCTCCACCCCATTGACG
TCAATGGGAGTTTGTTTTGGCACCAAAATCAACGGGACTTTCCAAAATGTCGTAATAACCCCGCCCCGTT
GACGCAAATGGGCGGTAGGCGTGTACGGTGGGAGGTCTATATAAGCAGAGCTCGTTTAGTGAACCGTCAG
ATCGCCTGGAGACGCCATCCACGCTGTTTTGACCTCCATAGAAGACACCGGGACCGATCCAGCCTCCGCG
GCCGGGAACGGTGCATTGGAACGCGGATTCCCCGTGCCAAGAGTGACGTAAGTACCGCCTATAGACTCTA
TAGGCACACCCCTTTGGCTCTTATGCATGCTATACTGTTTTTGGCTTGGGGCCTATACACCCCCGCTTCC
ATATGCTATAGGTGATGGTATAGCTTAGCCTATAGGTGTGGGTTATTGACCATTATTGACCACTCCCCTA
TTGGTGACGATACTTTCCATTACTAATCCATAACATGGCTCTTTGCCACAACTATCTCTATTGGCTATAT
GCCAATACTCTGTCCTTCAGAGACTGACACGGACTCTGTATTTTTACAGGATGGGGTCCCATTTATTATT
TACAAATTCACATATACAACAACGCCGTCCCCCGTGCCCGCAGTTTTTATTAAACATAGCGTGGGATCTC
CACGCGAATCTCGGGTACGTGTTCCGGACATGGGCTCTTCTCCGGTAGCGGCGGAGCTTCCACATCCGAG
CCCTGGTCCCATGCCTCCAGCGGCTCATGGTCGCTCGGCAGCTCCTTGCTCCTAACAGTGGAGGCCAGAC
TTAGGCACAGCACAATGCCCACCACCACCAGTGTGCCGCACAAGGCCGTGGCGGTAGGGTATGTGTCTGA
AAATGAGCTCGGAGATTGGGCTCGCACCGCTGACGCAGATGGAAGACTTAAGGCAGCGGCAGAAGAAGAT
GCAGGCAGCTGAGTTGTTGTATTCTGATAAGAGTCAGAGGTAACTCCCGTTGCGGTGCTGTTAACGGTGG
AGGGCAGTGTAGTCTGAGCAGTACTCGTTGCTGCCGCGCGCGCCACCAGACATAATAGCTGACAGACTAA
CAGACTGTTCCTTTCCATGGGTCTTTTCTGCAGAAGCTTGAATTCTCGAGGATCCGCGGCCGCGCCACCA
TGAGGGCCCGGAGCGGGGTGCGGAGCGCGCTGCTGCTGGCGCTGCTGCTTTGCTGGGATCCGACACCGAG
CCTAGCAGGCGTTGACTCTGCTGGCCAGGTGCTCCCAGACTCCTACCCATCAGCCCCTGCGGAGCAGCTG
CCGTACTTCCTATTGGAGCCACAGGACGCCTACATCGTAAAGAACAAGCCAGTGGAACTGCACTGCAGAG
CCTTCCCTGCCACGCAGATCTACTTCAAGTGTAATGGCGAGTGGGTCAGCCAGAATGACCACGTCACACA
GGAGAGCCTGGATGAGGCCACAGGCTTGCGGGTGCGAGAGGTGCAGATCGAGGTGTCACGGCAGCAAGTG
GAGGAACTCTTCGGGCTCGAGGACTACTGGTGCCAGTGCGTGGCCTGGAGCTCTTCGGGAACTACCAAGA
GTCGCCGAGCCTACATCCGCATTGCCTACTTGCGCAAGAACTTTGACCAGGAGCCTCTGGCCAAGGAGGT
ACCCTTGGATCATGAGGTCCTTCTGCAGTGCCGCCCACCGGAGGGAGTGCCTGTGGCTGAGGTGGAATGG
CTCAAGAATGAAGATGTCATTGACCCCGCTCAGGACACTAACTTCCTGCTCACCATTGACCACAACCTCA
TCATCCGCCAGGCGCGCCTCTCAGACACGGCCAACTACACCTGTGTGGCCAAGAATATCGTGGCCAAGCG
CCGGAGCACCACGGCCACAGTCATCGTCTATGTGAATGGAGGCTGGTCCAGCTGGGCAGAGTGGTCACCC
TGTTCCAATCGCTGTGGCCGAGGCTGGCAGAAGCGTACTCGGACCTGCACCAATCCAGCCCCACTCAATG
GAGGCGCCTTCTGTGAGGGACAGGCCTTCCAGAAGACAGCTTGCACCACCGTGTGCCCAGTGGATGGAGC
GTGGACCGAGTGGAGCAAGTGGTCTGCCTGCAGCACAGAGTGTGCGCACTGGCGCAGCCGCGAGTGCATG
GCACCGCCACCCCAGAACGGAGGCCGTGACTGCAGCGGGACGCTACTTGACTCCAAGAACTGCACTGATG
GGCTGTGCGTGCTGACCCTGGAGACATCGGGAGATGTGGCACTGACTAGTGGATCTTCCGGAATCATCCC
AGTTGAGGAGGAGAACCCGGACTTCTGGAACCGCGAGGCAGCCGAGGCCCTGGGTGCCGCCAAGAAGCTG
CAGCCTGCACAGACAGCCGCCAAGAACCTCATCATCTTCCTGGGCGATGGGATGGGGGTGTCTACGGTGA
CAGCTGCCAGGATCCTAAAAGGGCAGAAGAAGGACAAACTGGGGCCTGAGATACCCCTGGCCATGGACCG
CTTCCCATATGTGGCTCTGTCCAAGACATACAATGTAGACAAACATGTGCCAGACAGTGGAGCCACAGCC
ACGGCCTACCTGTGCGGGGTCAAGGGCAACTTCCAGACCATTGGCTTGAGTGCAGCCGCCCGCTTTAACC
AGTGCAACACGACACGCGGCAACGAGGTCATCTCCGTGATGAATCGGGCCAAGAAAGCAGGGAAGTCAGT
GGGAGTGGTAACCACCACACGAGTGCAGCACGCCTCGCCAGCCGGCACCTACGCCCACACGGTGAACCGC
AACTGGTACTCGGACGCCGACGTGCCTGCCTCGGCCCGCCAGGAGGGGTGCCAGGACATCGCTACGCAGC
TCATCTCCAACATGGACATTGACGTGATCCTAGGTGGAGGCCGAAAGTACATGTTTCGCATGGGAACCCC
AGACCCTGAGTACCCAGATGACTACAGCCAAGGTGGGACCAGGCTGGACGGGAAGAATCTGGTGCAGGAA
TGGCTGGCGAAGCGCCAGGGTGCCCGGTATGTGTGGAACCGCACTGAGCTCATGCAGGCTTCCCTGGACC
CGTCTGTGACCCATCTCATGGGTCTCTTTGAGCCTGGAGACATGAAATACGAGATCCACCGAGACTCCAC
ACTGGACCCCTCCCTGATGGAGATGACAGAGGCTGCCCTGCGCCTGCTGAGCAGGAACCCCCGCGGCTTC
TTCCTCTTCGTGGAGGGTGGTCGCATCGACCATGGTCATCATGAAAGCAGGGCTTACCGGGCACTGACTG
AGACGATCATGTTCGACGACGCCATTGAGAGGGCGGGCCAGCTCACCAGCGAGGAGGACACGCTGAGCCT
CGTCACTGCCGACCACTCCCACGTCTTCTCCTTCGGAGGCTACCCCCTGCGAGGGAGCTCCATCTTCGGG
CTGGCCCCTGGCAAGGCCCGGGACAGGAAGGCCTACACGGTCCTCCTATACGGAAACGGTCCAGGCTATG
TGCTCAAGGACGGCGCCCGGCCGGATGTTACCGAGAGCGAGAGCGGGAGCCCCGAGTATCGGCAGCAGTC
AGCAGTGCCCCTGGACGAAGAGACCCACGCAGGCGAGGACGTGGCGGTGTTCGCGCGCGGCCCGCAGGCG
CACCTGGTTCACGGCGTGCAGGAGCAGACCTTCATAGCGCACGTCATGGCCTTCGCCGCCTGCCTGGAGC
CCTACACCGCCTGCGACCTGGCGCCCCCCGCCGGCACCACCGACGCCGCGCACCCGGGTCATCATCACCA
TCACCATTAATCTAGAGATCTTATTAAAGCAGAACTTGTTTATTGCAGCTTATAATGGTTACAAATAAAG
CAATAGCATCACAAATTTCACAAATAAAGCATTTTTTTCACTGCATTCTAGTTGTGGTTTGTCCAAACTC
ATCAATGTATCTTATCATGTCTGGTCGACTCTAGCTAGACTCTTCCGCTTCCTCGCTCACTGACTCGCTG
CGCTCGGTCGTTCGGCTGCGGCGAGCGGTATCAGCTCACTCAAAGGCGGTAATACGGTTATCCACAGAAT
CAGGGGATAACGCAGGAAAGAACATGTGAGCAAAAGGCCAGCAAAAGGCCAGGAACCGTAAAAAGGCCGC
GTTGCTGGCGTTTTTCCATAGGCTCCGCCCCCCTGACGAGCATCACAAAAATCGACGCTCAAGTCAGAGG
TGGCGAAACCCGACAGGACTATAAAGATACCAGGCGTTTCCCCCTGGAAGCTCCCTCGTGCGCTCTCCTG
TTCCGACCCTGCCGCTTACCGGATACCTGTCCGCCTTTCTCCCTTCGGGAAGCGTGGCGCTTTCTCATAG
CTCACGCTGTAGGTATCTCAGTTCGGTGTAGGTCGTTCGCTCCAAGCTGGGCTGTGTGCACGAACCCCCC
GTTCAGCCCGACCGCTGCGCCTTATCCGGTAACTATCGTCTTGAGTCCAACCCGGTAAGACACGACTTAT
CGCCACTGGCAGCAGCCACTGGTAACAGGATTAGCAGAGCGAGGTATGTAGGCGGTGCTACAGAGTTCTT
GAAGTGGTGGCCTAACTACGGCTACACTAGAAGAACAGTATTTGGTATCTGCGCTCTGCTGAAGCCAGTT
ACCTTCGGAAAAAGAGTTGGTAGCTCTTGATCCGGCAAACAAACCACCGCTGGTAGCGGTGGTTTTTTTG
TTTGCAAGCAGCAGATTACGCGCAGAAAAAAAGGATCTCAAGAAGATCCTTTGATCTTTTCTACGGGGTC
TGACGCTCAGTGGAACGAAAACTCACGTTAAGGGATTTTGGTCATGAGATTATCAAAAAGGATCTTCACC
TAGATCCTTTTAAATTAAAAATGAAGTTTTAAATCAATCTAAAGTATATATGAGTAAACTTGGTCTGACA
GTTACCAATGCTTAATCAGTGAGGCACCTATCTCAGCGATCTGTCTATTTCGTTCATCCATAGTTGCCTG
ACTCCCCGTCGTGTAGATAACTACGATACGGGAGGGCTTACCATCTGGCCCCAGTGCTGCAATGATACCG
CGAGACCCACGCTCACCGGCTCCAGATTTATCAGCAATAAACCAGCCAGCCGGAAGGGCCGAGCGCAGAA
GTGGTCCTGCAACTTTATCCGCCTCCATCCAGTCTATTAATTGTTGCCGGGAAGCTAGAGTAAGTAGTTC
GCCAGTTAATAGTTTGCGCAACGTTGTTGCCATTGCTACAGGCATCGTGGTGTCACGCTCGTCGTTTGGT
ATGGCTTCATTCAGCTCCGGTTCCCAACGATCAAGGCGAGTTACATGATCCCCCATGTTGTGCAAAAAAG
CGGTTAGCTCCTTCGGTCCTCCGATCGTTGTCAGAAGTAAGTTGGCCGCAGTGTTATCACTCATGGTTAT
GGCAGCACTGCATAATTCTCTTACTGTCATGCCATCCGTAAGATGCTTTTCTGTGACTGGTGAGTACTCA
ACCAAGTCATTCTGAGAATAGTGTATGCGGCGACCGAGTTGCTCTTGCCCGGCGTCAATACGGGATAATA
CCGCGCCACATAGCAGAACTTTAAAAGTGCTCATCATTGGAAAACGTTCTTCGGGGCGAAAACTCTCAAG
GATCTTACCGCTGTTGAGATCCAGTTCGATGTAACCCACTCGTGCACCCAACTGATCTTCAGCATCTTTT
ACTTTCACCAGCGTTTCTGGGTGAGCAAAAACAGGAAGGCAAAATGCCGCAAAAAAGGGAATAAGGGCGA
CACGGAAATGTTGAATACTCATACTCTTCCTTTTTCAATATTATTGAAGCATTTATCAGGGTTATTGTCT
CATGAGCGGATACATATTTGAATGTATTTAGAAAAATAAACAAATAGGGGTTCCGCGCACATTTCCCCGA
AAAGTGCCACCTGACGTCTAAGAAACCATTATTATCATGACATTAACCTATAAAAATAGGCGTATCACGA
GGCCCTTTCGTCTCGCGCGTTTCGGTGATGACGGTGAAAACCTCTGACACATGCAGCTCCCGGAGGAATG
TGTGTCAGTTAGGGTGTGGAAAGTCCCCAGGCTCCCCAGGCAGGCAGAAGTATGCAAAGCATGCATCTCA
ATTAGTCAGCAACCAGGTGTGGAAAGTCCCCAGGCTCCCCAGCAGGCAGAAGTATGCAAAGCATGCATCT
CAATTAGTCAGCAACCATAGTCCCGCCCCTAACTCCGCCCATCCCGCCCCTAACTCCGCCCAGTTCCGCC
CATTCTCCGCCCCATGGCTGACTAATTTTTTTTATTTATGCAGAGGCCGAGGCCGCCTCTGCCTCTGAGC
TATTCCAGAAGTAGTGAGGAGGCTTTTTTGGAGGCCTAGGCTTTTGCAAAAAGCTCCCGGGAGCTTGTAT
ATCCATTTTCGTCCCGGAGACGGTCACAGCTTGTCTGTAAGCGGATGCCGGGAGCAGACAAGCCCGTCAG
GGCGCGTCAGCGGGTGTTGGCGGGTGTCGGGGCTGGCTTAACTATGCGGCATCAGAGCAGATTGTACTGA
GAGTGCACCATATGCGGTGTGAAATACCGCACAGATGCGTAAGGAGAAAATACCGCATCAGGAAATTGTA
AGCGTTAATATTTTGTTAAAATTCGCGTTAAATTTTTGTTAAATCAGCTCATTTTTTAACCAATAGGCCG
AAATCGGCAAAATCCCTTATAAATCAAAAGAATAGACCGAGATAGGGT
[37 nt withheld, positions 7119-7155]
AAAGAACGTGGACTCCAACGTCAAAGG
[49 nt withheld, positions 7183-7231]
T
[91 nt withheld, positions 7233-7323]
G
[124 nt withheld, positions 7325-7448]
CCATTCGCCATTCAGGCTGCGCAACTGTTGGGAAGGGCGATCGGTGCGGGCCTCTTCGCTATTACGCCAG
CTGGCGAAAGGGGGATGTGCTGCAAGGCGATTAAGTTGGGTAACGCCAGGGTTTTCCCAGTCACGACGTT
GTAAAACGACGGCCAGTGAATT
