>Addgene plasmid #72053 | Unc5b.z-AP-His | addgene partial sequence | sequence record 137817 | pMRB101-F 5'-aagatgcaggcagctgagtt-3'
ACGGTGGAGGGCAGTGTAGTCTGAGCAGTACTCGTTGCTGCCGCGCGCGCCACCAGACATAATAGCTGAC
AGACTAACAGACTGTTCCTTTCCATGGGTCTTTTCTGCAGAAGCTTGAATTCTCGAGGATCCGCGGCCGC
GCCACCATGAGGGCCCGGAGCGGGGTGCGGAGCGCGCTGCTGCTGGCGCTGCTGCTTTGCTGGGATCCGA
CACCGAGCCTAGCAGGCGTTGACTCTGCTGGCCAGGTGCTCCCAGACTCCTACCCATCAGCCCCTGCGGA
GCAGCTGCCGTACTTCCTATTGGAGCCACAGGACGCCTACATCGTAAAGAACAAGCCAGTGGAACTGCAC
TGCAGAGCCTTCCCTGCCACGCAGATCTACTTCAAGTGTAATGGCGAGTGGGTCAGCCAGAATGACCACG
TCACACAGGAGAGCCTGGATGAGGCCACAGGCTTGCGGGTGCGAGAGGTGCAGATCGAGGTGTCACGGCA
GCAAGTGGAGGAACTCTTCGGGCTCGAGGACTACTGGTGCCAGTGCGTGGCCTGGAGCTCTTCGGGAACT
ACCAAGAGTCGCCGAGCCTACATCCGCATTGCCTACTTGCGCAAGAACTTTGACCAGGAGCCTCTGGCCA
AGGAGGTACCCTTGGATCATGAGGTCCTTCTGCAGTGCCGCCCACCGGAGGGAGTGCCTGTGGCTGAGGT
GGAATGGCTCAAGAATGAAGATGTCATTGACCCCGCTCAGGACACTAACTTCCTGCTCACCATTGACCAC
AACCTCATCATCCGCCAGGCGCGCCTCTCAGACACGGCCAACTACACCTGTGTGGCCAAGAATATCGTGG
CCAAGCGCCGGA
