>Addgene plasmid #72053 | Unc5b.z-AP-His | addgene partial sequence | sequence record 137818 | SV40pA-R 5'-GAAATTTGTGATGCTATTGC-3'
GGGTGCGCGGCGTCGGTGGTGCCGGCGGGGGGCGCCAGGTCGCAGGCGGTGTAGGGCTCCAGGCAGGCGG
CGAAGGCCATGACGTGCGCTATGAAGGTCTGCTCCTGCACGCCGTGAACCAGGTGCGCCTGCGGGCCGCG
CGCGAACACCGCCACGTCCTCGCCTGCGTGGGTCTCTTCGTCCAGGGGCACTGCTGACTGCTGCCGATAC
TCGGGGCTCCCGCTCTCGCTCTCGGTAACATCCGGCCGGGCGCCGTCCTTGAGCACATAGCCTGGACCGT
TTCCGTATAGGAGGACCGTGTAGGCCTTCCTGTCCCGGGCCTTGCCAGGGGCCAGCCCGAAGATGGAGCT
CCCTCGCAGGGGGTAGCCTCCGAAGGAGAAGACGTGGGAGTGGTCGGCAGTGACGAGGCTCAGCGTGTCC
TCCTCGCTGGTGAGCTGGCCCGCCCTCTCAATGGCGTCGTCGAACATGATCGTCTCAGTCAGTGCCCGGT
AAGCCCTGCTTTCATGATGACCATGGTCGATGCGACCACCCTCCACGAAGAGGAAGAAGCCGCGGGGGTT
CCTGCTCAGCAGGCGCAGGGCAGCCTCTGTCATCTCCATCAGGGAGGGGTCCAGTGTGGAGTCTCGGTGG
ATCTCGTATTTCATGTCTCCAGGCTCAAAGAGACCCATGAGATGGGTCACAGACGGGTCCAGGGAAGCCT
GCATGAGCTCAGTGCGGTTCCACACATACCGG
